>Addgene plasmid #138716 | pME18s-Ix_NPYLR1a | addgene full sequence | sequence record 274490 | Addgene NGS Result
AAGCTTGGCTGTGGAATGTGTGTCAGTTAGGGTGTGGAAAGTCCCCAGGCTCCCCAGCAGGCAGAAGTAT
GCAAAGCATGCATCTCAATTAGTCAGCAACCAGGTGTGGAAAGTCCCCAGGCTCCCCAGCAGGCAGAAGT
ATGCAAAGCATGCATCTCAATTAGTCAGCAACCATAGTCCCGCCCCTAACTCCGCCCATCCCGCCCCTAA
CTCCGCCCAGTTCCGCCCATTCTCCGCCCCATGGCTGACTAATTTTTTTTATTTATGCAGAGGCCGAGGC
CGCCTCGGCCTCTGAGCTATTCCAGAAGTAGTGAGGAGGCTTTTTTGGAGGCCTAGGCTTTTGCAAAAAG
CTCCTCGATCGAGGGGCTCGCATCTCTCCTTCACGCGCCCGCCGCCCTACCTGAGGCCGCCATCCACGCC
GGTTGAGTCGCGTTCTGCCGCCTCCCGCCTGTGGTGCCTCCTGAACTGCGTCCGCCGTCTAGGTAAGTTT
AAAGCTCAGGTCGAGACCGGGCCTTTGTCCGGCGCTCCCTTGGAGCCTACCTAGACTCAGCCGGCTCTCC
ACGCTTTGCCTGACCCTGCTTGCTCAACTCTACGTCTTTGTTTCGTTTTCTGTTCTGCGCCGTTACAGAT
CCAAGCTCTGAAAAACCAGAAAGTTAACTGGTAAGTTTAGTCTTTTTGTCTTTTATTTCAGGTCCCGGAT
CCGGTGGTGGTGCAAATCAAAGAACTGCTCCTCAGTGGATGTTGCCTTTACTTCTAGGCCTGTACGGAAG
TGTTACTTCTGCTCTAAAAGCTGCGGAATTCCGGAATTTCCTCGAGATGTCAGTGCCTGTTGAAGCTGGA
TTGCATATCAGGCGGACGTTCGAGCACGTCCCCAGGCTACGCCAGATGAACGCAACCTTTCTCGTGCTCA
ATGGCTCGGCCAGTGGACTCAACTACAGCAGCGTGGTGGACATGGATGTCTTCTCCGGCTATGATTACAT
GTACATCACAAGCATCCCTGCTGTGCGCGCCTTCTTCTACTGCATCTACGTGCTCATTTTTGTGACCGGA
ATATGTGGCAACATCCTCGTCTGCTTTGTCGTCTTCCACAAAAACTCCATGCAAACCGTCACCAACATTT
TTATCGCCAATCTGGCACTCTCGGACATCCTGCTGTGTGCGCTTGCGGTGCCCTTCACGCCTCTGTACCA
CTTCATGACGACATGGGCCTTCGGAAGTCTGCTGTGTCACCTTGTCCCCTACGCGCAGGGTGTTAGCGTA
TACATCTCCGCCTTCACGCTCATGGCCATCGCCATCGACAGATTTTTTGTGGTCATCTACCCCTTCCGAC
CTCGAATGCGGCTCTCAGTTTGCTTCACAATCATCGTCAGCGTGTGGGTGAGCAGTGCCTTGCTGACGTT
ACCCTACGGTATCTTCATGGGCCTCATCCAGGATCCACAGAACGGGAAACGATACTACTGTGAGGAGGAG
TGGCCCTCCGAGGTAAACCGGAAGACCTTCAGCTCGCTCACCACCACGCTTCAGTTCTTGGTGCCGTTGA
GCATTGTCACCTTTTGCTACGTGCGCGTTTGCTGTCGCTTGCAAGACCGGGTGCGCGCTAAGCCAGGGGC
ACGCTCACTCAAGGAAATGGAGCGGAAGCGGACGAGGCGGACAAACCGCATGCTCATTTCCATGGTGCTC
ATCTTCGCTGTCTCGTGGATGCCTCTCAACTTGTACAATCTGGTGGCTGACTTCTACATTCCGGCCTCCA
AGTGGCCCTACTCCAATGCCTTTTTCTTTCTGTCGCACGCGATTGCCATGAGCTCAACGTGTTACAATCC
TTTCTTGTACGCCTGGCTCAATGAAAACTTTCGAAAGGAGTTCAAGCTGGTTCTACCGGGGTTCATTTCG
CCACATCTTGCCGCAGAAAGGGCGGCCGACAACGCCACCAAACTGGAACGCACCTTGAACGGTCGTGACA
CGAACACCGTTCAAGAAACAATAACGACTCGGAACAAGTCTCGTAGTGACCTGTTCAGTGAACGTAGATC
CAGCCAAGCTACGTGTGCTCGCTACGTTGCATCGTCTGGTCCAGAGGTCGTCCTCCTTGAGCTACCCATT
GACACCGAGAGCCACGCGGTACTCCTCACCGCCATATAAGCGGCCGCTAGACTAGTCTAGAGAAAAAACC
TCCCACACCTCCCCCTGAACCTGAAACATAAAATGAATGCAATTGTTGTTGTTAACTTGTTTATTGCAGC
TTATAATGGTTACAAATAAAGCAATAGCATCACAAATTTCACAAATAAAGCATTTTTTTCACTGCATTCT
AGTTGTGGTTTGTCCAAACTCATCAATGTATCTTATCATGTCTGGATCCCCGGGTACCGAGCTCGAATTA
ATTCCTCTTCCGCTTCCTCGCTCACTGACTCGCTGCGCTCGGTCGTTCGGCTGCGGCGAGCGGTATCAGC
TCACTCAAAGGCGGTAATACGGTTATCCACAGAATCAGGGGATAACGCAGGAAAGAACATGTGAGCAAAA
GGCCAGCAAAAGGCCAGGAACCGTAAAAAGGCCGCGTTGCTGGCGTTTTTCCATAGGCTCCGCCCCCCTG
ACGAGCATCACAAAAATCGACGCTCAAGTCAGAGGTGGCGAAACCCGACAGGACTATAAAGATACCAGGC
GTTTCCCCCTGGAAGCTCCCTCGTGCGCTCTCCTGTTCCGACCCTGCCGCTTACCGGATACCTGTCCGCC
TTTCTCCCTTCGGGAAGCGTGGCGCTTTCTCATAGCTCACGCTGTAGGTATCTCAGTTCGGTGTAGGTCG
TTCGCTCCAAGCTGGGCTGTGTGCACGAACCCCCCGTTCAGCCCGACCGCTGCGCCTTATCCGGTAACTA
TCGTCTTGAGTCCAACCCGGTAAGACACGACTTATCGCCACTGGCAGCAGCCACTGGTAACAGGATTAGC
AGAGCGAGGTATGTAGGCGGTGCTACAGAGTTCTTGAAGTGGTGGCCTAACTACGGCTACACTAGAAGAA
CAGTATTTGGTATCTGCGCTCTGCTGAAGCCAGTTACCTTCGGAAAAAGAGTTGGTAGCTCTTGATCCGG
CAAACAAACCACCGCTGGTAGCGGTGGTTTTTTTGTTTGCAAGCAGCAGATTACGCGCAGAAAAAAAGGA
TCTCAAGAAGATCCTTTGATCTTTTCTACGGGGTCTGACGCTCAGTGGAACGAAAACTCACGTTAAGGGA
TTTTGGTCATGAGATTATCAAAAAGGATCTTCACCTAGATCCTTTTAAATTAAAAATGAAGTTTTAAATC
AATCTAAAGTATATATGAGTAAACTTGGTCTGACAGTTACCAATGCTTAATCAGTGAGGCACCTATCTCA
GCGATCTGTCTATTTCGTTCATCCATAGTTGCCTGACTCCCCGTCGTGTAGATAACTACGATACGGGAGG
GCTTACCATCTGGCCCCAGTGCTGCAATGATACCGCGAGACCCACGCTCACCGGCTCCAGATTTATCAGC
AATAAACCAGCCAGCCGGAAGGGCCGAGCGCAGAAGTGGTCCTGCAACTTTATCCGCCTCCATCCAGTCT
ATTAATTGTTGCCGGGAAGCTAGAGTAAGTAGTTCGCCAGTTAATAGTTTGCGCAACGTTGTTGCCATTG
CTACAGGCATCGTGGTGTCACGCTCGTCGTTTGGTATGGCTTCATTCAGCTCCGGTTCCCAACGATCAAG
GCGAGTTACATGATCCCCCATGTTGTGCAAAAAAGCGGTTAGCTCCTTCGGTCCTCCGATCGTTGTCAGA
AGTAAGTTGGCCGCAGTGTTATCACTCATGGTTATGGCAGCACTGCATAATTCTCTTACTGTCATGCCAT
CCGTAAGATGCTTTTCTGTGACTGGTGAGTACTCAACCAAGTCATTCTGAGAATAGTGTATGCGGCGACC
GAGTTGCTCTTGCCCGGCGTCAATACGGGATAATACCGCGCCACATAGCAGAACTTTAAAAGTGCTCATC
ATTGGAAAACGTTCTTCGGGGCGAAAACTCTCAAGGATCTTACCGCTGTTGAGATCCAGTTCGATGTAAC
CCACTCGTGCACCCAACTGATCTTCAGCATCTTTTACTTTCACCAGCGTTTCTGGGTGAGCAAAAACAGG
AAGGCAAAATGCCGCAAAAAAGGGAATAAGGGCGACACGGAAATGTTGAATACTCATACTCTTCCTTTTT
CAATATTATTGAAGCATTTATCAGGGTTATTGTCTCATGAGCGGATACATATTTGAATGTATTTAGAAAA
ATAAACAAATAGGGGTTCCGCGCACATTTCCCCGAAAAGTGCCACCTGC
Features (pLannotate 1.2.2; 7 found; start..end, strand, type, name):
     18..347     +  promoter       SV40 promoter: SV40 enhancer and early promoter
    363..631     +  LTR            5' LTR (truncated): truncated 5' long terminal repeat (LTR) from human T-cell leukemia virus (HTLV) type 1
    661..757     +  intron         SV40 intron: modified SV40 intron with splice donor and acceptor sites
   2224..2358    +  polyA_signal   SV40 poly(A) signal: SV40 polyadenylation signal
   2568..3156    -  rep_origin     ori: high-copy-number ColE1/pMB1/pBR322/pUC origin of replication
   3327..4187    -  CDS            AmpR: β-lactamase; bla; confers resistance to ampicillin, carbenicillin, and related antibiotics
   4188..4292    -  promoter       AmpR promoter: bla
