[The description below was written by a language model from this plasmid's Addgene catalogue record and pLannotate feature annotations shown in this document.]
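Description:
pME18s-Ix_NPYLR1a is a mammalian expression plasmid built on the pME18s backbone that carries the coding sequence for neuropeptide Y-like receptor 1a (NPYLR1a) from the tick Ixodes scapularis. The insert, recorded as about 1.3 kb and introduced by TOPO cloning, is driven by the SRα promoter. The feature table shows the characteristic composite structure of this promoter: the SV40 enhancer and early promoter, followed by a truncated segment of the HTLV-1 5' long terminal repeat, which boosts expression. A modified SV40 intron with splice donor and acceptor sites lies just downstream, and an SV40 polyadenylation signal terminates the transcript. The unannotated gap between the intron and the poly(A) signal is about the right size to hold the receptor open reading frame, although the annotation software did not label it. No epitope tag, reporter or mammalian selection marker is annotated, which suggests transient transfection rather than stable line selection. In bacteria the plasmid is maintained through a high-copy ColE1/pUC-type origin and selected with ampicillin via the β-lactamase gene and its native promoter.

There is a discrepancy in size: the catalogue lists a 7 kb backbone and a total of roughly 8.3 kb, whereas the sequenced record behind the feature table is only about 4.3 kb. The record does not explain the difference.

The stated purpose is heterologous expression of the tick receptor in mammalian cells. The associated publication concerns the functional and genetic characterization of NPY-like receptors in the mosquito Aedes aegypti, so this construct presumably served in that work as a receptor from another blood-feeding arthropod. The record itself does not describe the assay format.
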