Addgene plasmid #138716: pME18s-Ix_NPYLR1a
Purpose: Expresses Ixodes scapularis NPY-like receptor 1a (NPYLR1a) in a mammalian expression vector
Depositing lab: Leslie Vosshall. Depositing organization: Rockefeller University. Publication: Functional and genetic characterization of neuropeptide Y-like receptors in Aedes aegypti. Liesch J, Bellani LL, Vosshall LB. PLoS Negl Trop Dis. 2013 Oct 10;7(10):e2486. doi: 10.1371/journal.pntd.0002486. eCollection 2013. PubMed 24130914.
Backbone
  Vector backbone: pME18s
  Backbone size w/o insert (bp): 7000
  Total vector size (bp): 8323
  Vector type: Mammalian Expression
Growth in bacteria
  Bacterial resistance: Ampicillin, 100 μg/mL
  Growth temperature: 37°C
  Growth strain: DH5alpha
  Copy number: Unknown
Gene/Insert
  Gene/Insert name: NPYLR1a
  Species: Ixodes scapularis
  Insert size (bp): 1323
  GenBank ID: KC439540
  Entrez Gene: LOC8025399 (a.k.a. NPYLR1A)
  Promoter: SRa
  Cloning method: TOPO Cloning
  Sequencing primers: 5′ AACCCAAGCTTGTTCAATCC; 3′ ATGCTGACATCTGGGGGTAG
Terms and licenses: Academic/Nonprofit Terms; Industry Terms: Not Available to Industry
How to cite: pME18s-Ix_NPYLR1a was a gift from Leslie Vosshall (Addgene plasmid # 138716 ; http://n2t.net/addgene:138716 ; RRID:Addgene_138716)
