>Addgene plasmid #138716 | pME18s-Ix_NPYLR1a | depositor partial sequence | sequence record 268089 | Ixodes scapularis NPYLR1a
ATGTCAGTGCCTGTTGAAGCTGGATTGCATATCAGGCGGACGTTCGAGCACGTCCCCAGGCTACGCCAGA
TGAACGCAACCTTTCTCGTGCTCAATGGCTCGGCCAGTGGACTCAACTACAGCAGCGTGGTGGACATGGA
TGTCTTCTCCGGCTATGATTACATGTACATCACAAGCATCCCTGCTGTGCGCGCCTTCTTCTACTGCATC
TACGTGCTCATTTTTGTGACCGGAATATGTGGCAACATCCTCGTCTGCTTTGTCGTCTTCCACAAAAACT
CCATGCAAACCGTCACCAACATTTTTATCGCCAATCTGGCACTCTCGGACATCCTGCTGTGTGCGCTTGC
GGTGCCCTTCACGCCTCTGTACCACTTCATGACGACATGGGCCTTCGGAAGTCTGCTGTGTCACCTTGTC
CCCTACGCGCAGGGTGTTAGCGTATACATCTCCGCCTTCACGCTCATGGCCATCGCCATCGACAGATTTT
TTGTGGTCATCTACCCCTTCCGACCTCGAATGCGGCTCTCAGTTTGCTTCACAATCATCGTCAGCGTGTG
GGTGAGCAGTGCCTTGCTGACGTTACCCTACGGTATCTTCATGGGCCTCATCCAGGATCCACAGAACGGG
AAACGATACTACTGTGAGGAGGAGTGGCCCTCCGAGGTAAACCGGAAGACCTTCAGCTCGCTCACCACCA
CGCTTCAGTTCTTGGTGCCGTTGAGCATTGTCACCTTTTGCTACGTGCGCGTTTGCTGTCGCTTGCAAGA
CCGGGTGCGCGCTAAGCCAGGGGCACGCTCACTCAAGGAAATGGAGCGGAAGCGGACGAGGCGGACAAAC
CGCATGCTCATTTCCATGGTGCTCATCTTCGCTGTCTCGTGGATGCCTCTCAACTTGTACAATCTGGTGG
CTGACTTCTACATTCCGGCCTCCAAGTGGCCCTACTCCAATGCCTTTTTCTTTCTGTCGCACGCGATTGC
CATGAGCTCAACGTGTTACAATCCTTTCTTGTACGCCTGGCTCAATGAAAACTTTCGAAAGGAGTTCAAG
CTGGTTCTACCGGGGTTCATTTCGCCACATCTTGCCGCAGAAAGGGCGGCCGACAACGCCACCAAACTGG
AACGCACCTTGAACGGTCGTGACACGAACACCGTTCAAGAAACAATAACGACTCGGAACAAGTCTCGTAG
TGACCTGTTCAGTGAACGTAGATCCAGCCAAGCTACGTGTGCTCGCTACGTTGCATCGTCTGGTCCAGAG
GTCGTCCTCCTTGAGCTACCCATTGACACCGAGAGCCACGCGGTACTCCTCACCGCCATATAA
